Addgene plasmid #232358: pGL3_RNF157
Purpose: Enhancer near RNF157, chr17:76166910-76167743 cloned into pGL3
Depositing lab: Joanna Wysocka. Depositing organization: Stanford University.
Backbone
  Vector backbone: pGL3 Luciferase Reporter Vector
  Backbone manufacturer: Promega
  Vector type: Luciferase
Growth in bacteria
  Bacterial resistance: Ampicillin, 100 μg/mL
  Growth temperature: 37°C
  Growth strain: DH5alpha
  Copy number: High Copy
Gene/Insert
  Gene/Insert name: RNF157
  Species: H. sapiens (human)
  Entrez Gene: RNF157
  Cloning method: Restriction Enzyme; 5′ cloning site Unknown (unknown if destroyed)
Terms and licenses: Academic/Nonprofit Terms; Industry Terms: Not Available to Industry
How to cite: pGL3_RNF157 was a gift from Joanna Wysocka (Addgene plasmid # 232358 ; http://n2t.net/addgene:232358 ; RRID:Addgene_232358)
