[The description below was written by a language model from this plasmid's Addgene catalogue record and pLannotate feature annotations shown in this document.]
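Description:
pGL3_RNF157 is a firefly luciferase reporter plasmid built on the Promega pGL3 backbone and carrying a candidate human enhancer located near the RNF157 gene (chr17:76166910-76167743, genome build not stated). It is a 5.8 kb high-copy plasmid maintained in E. coli through a ColE1/pUC-type origin and selected with ampicillin via the β-lactamase (AmpR) gene and its own promoter. An f1 phage origin is also present, allowing single-stranded DNA production. The short TcR, lacZα and SV40 large T antigen matches in the annotation are backbone remnants rather than functional genes.

The reporter unit consists of the SV40 early promoter driving the enhanced luc+ firefly luciferase coding sequence, terminated by the SV40 poly(A) signal. The presence of the SV40 promoter suggests a pGL3-Promoter-type configuration, although the record names only "pGL3". The cloned genomic segment sits immediately upstream of this promoter. Two small stretches within it are annotated as RNF157 coding fragments, which suggests that the region overlaps exonic sequence of the gene, but the insert is described as a regulatory element, and no RNF157 protein is expressed from it. Further upstream lie a synthetic poly(A) signal and the α2-globin RNA polymerase II pause site, which limit read-through transcription from the backbone and so reduce background luciferase signal. The cloning sites used are not recorded.

The construct is intended for transient transfection assays in mammalian cells. In these assays, luciferase output relative to an enhancer-less control measures the ability of the RNF157-proximal element to boost transcription from a minimal heterologous promoter.
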