Features (pLannotate 1.2.2; 14 found; start..end, strand, type, name):
      1..589     +  rep_origin     ori: high-copy-number ColE1/pMB1/pBR322/pUC origin of replication
    769..901     -  CDS            TcR (fragment): tetracycline efflux protein; tet; confers resistance to tetracycline
    923..991     +  CDS            large T antigen (fragment): large T antigen from SV40 (simian virus 40)
   1014..1135    +  polyA_signal   SV40 poly(A) signal: SV40 polyadenylation signal
   1176..2828    -  CDS            luciferase: firefly luciferase; luc+; enhanced luc+ version of the luciferase gene
   2864..3060    -  promoter       SV40 promoter: SV40 early promoter
   3080..3148    +  CDS            RNF157 (fragment): RN157_HUMAN - Also known as KIAA1917. Experimental evidence at protein level: Swiss-Prot protein existence level 1. E3 ubiquitin ligase that ubiquitinates APBB1 for its degradation by the proteasome and thus prevents apoptosis and promotes survival of neurons (PubMed:25342469). Has a dual role in neurons as it is also required for dendrite growth and maintenance for which its ligase activity is not critical (PubMed:25342469). May act as a scaffold molecule to regulate this process (PubMed:25342469). Acts as a downstream effector of the interconnected PI3K and MAPK signaling pathways and thus p
   3667..3792    +  CDS            RNF157 (fragment): RN157_HUMAN - Also known as KIAA1917. Experimental evidence at protein level: Swiss-Prot protein existence level 1. E3 ubiquitin ligase that ubiquitinates APBB1 for its degradation by the proteasome and thus prevents apoptosis and promotes survival of neurons (PubMed:25342469). Has a dual role in neurons as it is also required for dendrite growth and maintenance for which its ligase activity is not critical (PubMed:25342469). May act as a scaffold molecule to regulate this process (PubMed:25342469). Acts as a downstream effector of the interconnected PI3K and MAPK signaling pathways and thus p
   3925..4016    -  misc_feature   pause site: RNA polymerase II transcriptional pause signal from the human α2 globin gene
   4030..4078    -  polyA_signal   poly(A) signal: synthetic polyadenylation signal
   4137..4204    +  CDS            lacZα (fragment): LacZα fragment of β-galactosidase; lacZ fragment
   4236..4664    -  rep_origin     f1 ori (sequence partly withheld): f1 bacteriophage origin of replication; arrow indicates direction of (+) strand synthesis
   4691..4795    +  promoter       AmpR promoter: bla
   4796..5656    +  CDS            AmpR: β-lactamase; bla; confers resistance to ampicillin, carbenicillin, and related antibiotics
>Addgene plasmid #232358 | pGL3_RNF157 | addgene full sequence | sequence record 461185 | Addgene NGS Result
TTGAGATCCTTTTTTTCTGCGCGTAATCTGCTGCTTGCAAACAAAAAAACCACCGCTACCAGCGGTGGTT
TGTTTGCCGGATCAAGAGCTACCAACTCTTTTTCCGAAGGTAACTGGCTTCAGCAGAGCGCAGATACCAA
ATACTGTTCTTCTAGTGTAGCCGTAGTTAGGCCACCACTTCAAGAACTCTGTAGCACCGCCTACATACCT
CGCTCTGCTAATCCTGTTACCAGTGGCTGCTGCCAGTGGCGATAAGTCGTGTCTTACCGGGTTGGACTCA
AGACGATAGTTACCGGATAAGGCGCAGCGGTCGGGCTGAACGGGGGGTTCGTGCACACAGCCCAGCTTGG
AGCGAACGACCTACACCGAACTGAGATACCTACAGCGTGAGCTATGAGAAAGCGCCACGCTTCCCGAAGG
GAGAAAGGCGGACAGGTATCCGGTAAGCGGCAGGGTCGGAACAGGAGAGCGCACGAGGGAGCTTCCAGGG
GGAAACGCCTGGTATCTTTATAGTCCTGTCGGGTTTCGCCACCTCTGACTTGAGCGTCGATTTTTGTGAT
GCTCGTCAGGGGGGCGGAGCCTATGGAAAAACGCCAGCAACGCGGCCTTTTTACGGTTCCTGGCCTTTTG
CTGGCCTTTTGCTCACATGTTCTTTCCTGCGTTATCCCCTGATTCTGTGGATAACCGTATTACCGCCTTT
GAGTGAGCTGATACCGCTCGCCGCAGCCGAACGACCGAGCGCAGCGAGTCAGTGAGCGAGGAAGCGGAAG
AGCGCTGCCGGCACCTGTCCTACGAGTTGCATGATAAAGAAGACAGTCATAAGTGCGGCGACGATAGTCA
TGCCCCGCGCCCACCGGAAGGAGCTGACTGGGTTGAAGGCTCTCAAGGGCATCGGTCGACGGATCCAGAT
CCTTATCGATTTTACCACATTTGTAGAGGTTTTACTTGCTTTAAAAAACCTCCCACACCTCCCCCTGAAC
CTGAAACATAAAATGAATGCAATTGTTGTTGTTAACTTGTTTATTGCAGCTTATAATGGTTACAAATAAA
GCAATAGCATCACAAATTTCACAAATAAAGCATTTTTTTCACTGCATTCTAGTTGTGGTTTGTCCAAACT
CATCAATGTATCTTATCATGTCTGCTCGAAGCGGCCGGCCGCCCCGACTCTAGAATTACACGGCGATCTT
TCCGCCCTTCTTGGCCTTTATGAGGATCTCTCTGATTTTTCTTGCGTCGAGTTTTCCGGTAAGACCTTTC
GGTACTTCGTCCACAAACACAACTCCTCCGCGCAACTTTTTCGCGGTTGTTACTTGACTGGCGACGTAAT
CCACGATCTCTTTTTCCGTCATCGTCTTTCCGTGCTCCAAAACAACAACGGCGGCGGGAAGTTCACCGGC
GTCATCGTCGGGAAGACCTGCGACACCTGCGTCGAAGATGTTGGGGTGTTGGAGCAAGATGGATTCCAAT
TCAGCGGGAGCCACCTGATAGCCTTTGTACTTAATCAGAGACTTCAGGCGGTCAACGATGAAGAAGTGTT
CGTCTTCGTCCCAGTAAGCTATGTCTCCAGAATGTAGCCATCCATCCTTGTCAATCAAGGCGTTGGTCGC
TTCCGGATTGTTTACATAACCGGACATAATCATAGGACCTCTCACACACAGTTCGCCTCTTTGATTAACG
CCCAGCGTTTTCCCGGTATCCAGATCCACAACCTTCGCTTCAAAAAATGGAACAACTTTACCGACCGCGC
CCGGTTTATCATCCCCCTCGGGTGTAATCAGAATAGCTGATGTAGTCTCAGTGAGCCCATATCCTTGCCT
GATACCTGGCAGATGGAACCTCTTGGCAACCGCTTCCCCGACTTCCTTAGAGAGGGGAGCGCCACCAGAA
GCAATTTCGTGTAAATTAGATAAATCGTATTTGTCAATCAGAGTGCTTTTGGCGAAGAAGGAGAATAGGG
TTGGCACCAGCAGCGCACTTTGAATCTTGTAATCCTGAAGGCTCCTCAGAAACAGCTCTTCTTCAAATCT
ATACATTAAGACGACTCGAAATCCACATATCAAATATCCGAGTGTAGTAAACATTCCAAAACCGTGATGG
AATGGAACAACACTTAAAATCGCAGTATCCGGAATGATTTGATTGCCAAAAATAGGATCTCTGGCATGCG
AGAATCTCACGCAGGCAGTTCTATGAGGCAGAGCGACACCTTTAGGCAGACCAGTAGATCCAGAGGAGTT
CATGATCAGTGCAATTGTCTTGTCCCTATCGAAGGACTCTGGCACAAAATCGTATTCATTAAAACCGGGA
GGTAGATGAGATGTGACGAACGTGTACATCGACTGAAATCCCTGGTAATCCGTTTTAGAATCCATGATAA
TAATTTTTTGGATGATTGGGAGCTTTTTTTGCACGTTCAAAATTTTTTGCAACCCCTTTTTGGAAACGAA
CACCACGGTAGGCTGCGAAATGCCCATACTGTTGAGCAATTCACGTTCATTATAAATGTCGTTCGCGGGC
GCAACTGCAACTCCGATAAATAACGCGCCCAACACCGGCATAAAGAATTGAAGAGAGTTTTCACTGCATA
CGACGATTCTGTGATTTGTATTCAGCCCATATCGTTTCATAGCTTCTGCCAACCGAACGGACATTTCGAA
GTACTCAGCGTAAGTGATGTCCACCTCGATATGTGCATCTGTAAAAGCAATTGTTCCAGGAACCAGGGCG
TATCTCTTCATAGCCTTATGCAGTTGCTCTCCAGCGGTTCCATCTTCCAGCGGATAGAATGGCGCCGGGC
CTTTCTTTATGTTTTTGGCGTCTTCCATGGTGGCTTTACCAACAGTACCGGAATGCCAAGCTTTTTGCAA
AAGCCTAGGCCTCCAAAAAAGCCTCCTCACTACTTCTGGAATAGCTCAGAGGCCGAGGCGGCCTCGGCCT
CTGCATAAATAAAAAAAATTAGTCAGCGATGGGGCGGAGAATGGGCGGAACTGGGCGGAGTTAGGGGCGG
GATGGGCGGAGTTAGGGGCGGGACTATGGTTGCTGACTAATTGAGATGCAGATCGCAGATCTAAGATCTG
ACACAGATGCTCGGGTAGCCATCACCATCTATTACCAGGCCACGGAAGAGTTCCAGAATGGTATTGCCAG
GTAAGATCAGGAGACCAGGAGAGCCACTTCCTTCCCAGATTATTACCAGGCCACGGAAGAGTTCCAGAAT
GGTATTACCAGGTAAGATCAGGAGACCAGGCGAGCCACTTCCTTCCCAGATAGGGAGAGTCCATGTCTTA
TCCACTCAGCAAGGGCGGAAAACATTCTTTTTCTGCAGCCAGATGAGATCTGGTTCCTGAATTTAGACTT
TCTTCTACAAAGCCCTACCCTTTACCTTTTCCCTTCAAATTGTGCCATCTTGGTATAGTGACAAATGGTG
GTATAGTCCTTCAGGTCCTTAACATGCTGTTAAAAATCTAGTAAGCTACCTTTCTTTGGATGTGTGGGTT
GAATAGAAAAGTTTAACGTTGCCAAGCAAGAGCAAAGGAAATGGATTATAAAGGACCCTTTCTTCTCTTC
GCTAGACCCTGTTGATAATTGAGAACAGGCATGAGCAGAGGAAGTTGTCAGACCCATCTGTGCCGGATAC
TGACTTTTGCTTTGCCTCCCACTTGTATCAATAGCTACATTCCCAAAGACAACAGCCTCCAGTCGGAGAC
TGTGCAGTACAAGCGAGGAGTGTGTCAGCAGTTCTGCCTGCCCTCCCACACCGTGGATCCCTCCGAGTGG
GCCGAAGAGGAGGTGAGCTGCCTCTGGGGAGGGTTTCCCACATCCACTCAGAAGGGCCTAGGGGCTACTT
AGGACTCGGTCTGACAGCAAAGGGGCTGCTCGGATGCTTGAGCTAGCACGCGTAAGAGCTCGGTACCTAT
CGATAGAGAAATGTTCTGGCACCTGCACTTGCACTGGGGACAGCCTATTTTGCTAGTTTGTTTTGTTTCG
TTTTGTTTTGATGGAGAGCGTATGTTAGTACTATCGATTCACACAAAAAACCAACACACAGATGTAATGA
AAATAAAGATATTTTATTGCGGCCGCTCCAAGTACCTCCCGTACCTTAATATTACTTACTTATCATGGTA
GCTTGGGCTGGCGTAATAGCGAAGAGGCCCGCACCGATCGCCCTTCCCAACAGTTGCGCAGCCTGAATGG
CGAATGGCAAATTGTAAGCGTTAATATTTTGTTAAAATTCGCGTTAAATTTTTGTTAAATCAGCTCATTT
TTTAACCAATAGGCCGAAATCGGCAAAATCCCTTATAAATCAAAAGAATAGACCGAGATAGGGT
[37 nt withheld, positions 4335-4371]
AAAGAACGTGGACTCCAACGTCAAAGG
[49 nt withheld, positions 4399-4447]
T
[91 nt withheld, positions 4449-4539]
G
[124 nt withheld, positions 4541-4664]
CAGGTGGCACTTTTCGGGGAAATGTGCGCGGAACCCCTATTTGTTTATTTTTCTAAATACATTCAAATAT
GTATCCGCTCATGAGACAATAACCCTGATAAATGCTTCAATAATATTGAAAAAGGAAGAGTATGAGTATT
CAACATTTCCGTGTCGCCCTTATTCCCTTTTTTGCGGCATTTTGCCTTCCTGTTTTTGCTCACCCAGAAA
CGCTGGTGAAAGTAAAAGATGCTGAAGATCAGTTGGGTGCACGAGTGGGTTACATCGAACTGGATCTCAA
CAGCGGTAAGATCCTTGAGAGTTTTCGCCCCGAAGAACGTTTTCCAATGATGAGCACTTTTAAAGTTCTG
CTATGTGGCGCGGTATTATCCCGTATTGACGCCGGGCAAGAGCAACTCGGTCGCCGCATACACTATTCTC
AGAATGACTTGGTTGAGTACTCACCAGTCACAGAAAAGCATCTTACGGATGGCATGACAGTAAGAGAATT
ATGCAGTGCTGCCATAACCATGAGTGATAACACTGCGGCCAACTTACTTCTGACAACGATCGGAGGACCG
AAGGAGCTAACCGCTTTTTTGCACAACATGGGGGATCATGTAACTCGCCTTGATCGTTGGGAACCGGAGC
TGAATGAAGCCATACCAAACGACGAGCGTGACACCACGATGCCTGTAGCAATGGCAACAACGTTGCGCAA
ACTATTAACTGGCGAACTACTTACTCTAGCTTCCCGGCAACAATTAATAGACTGGATGGAGGCGGATAAA
GTTGCAGGACCACTTCTGCGCTCGGCCCTTCCGGCTGGCTGGTTTATTGCTGATAAATCTGGAGCCGGTG
AGCGTGGGTCTCGCGGTATCATTGCAGCACTGGGGCCAGATGGTAAGCCCTCCCGTATCGTAGTTATCTA
CACGACGGGGAGTCAGGCAACTATGGATGAACGAAATAGACAGATCGCTGAGATAGGTGCCTCACTGATT
AAGCATTGGTAACTGTCAGACCAAGTTTACTCATATATACTTTAGATTGATTTAAAACTTCATTTTTAAT
TTAAAAGGATCTAGGTGAAGATCCTTTTTGATAATCTCATGACCAAAATCCCTTAACGTGAGTTTTCGTT
CCACTGAGCGTCAGACCCCGTAGAAAAGATCAAAGGATCTTC
